Addgene plasmid #142441: TFORF0039
Purpose: Lentiviral vector for overexpressing transcription factor ORFs with unique 24-bp barcodes. Barcodes facilitate identification of transcription factors in pooled screens.
Depositing lab: Feng Zhang. Depositing organization: Broad Institute. Publication: A transcription factor atlas of directed differentiation. Joung J, Ma S, Tay T, Geiger-Schuller KR, Kirchgatterer PC, Verdine VK, Guo B, Arias-Garcia MA, Allen WE, Singh A, Kuksenko O, Abudayyeh OO, Gootenberg JS, Fu Z, Macrae RK, Buenrostro JD, Regev A, Zhang F. Cell. 2023 Jan 5;186(1):209-229.e26. doi: 10.1016/j.cell.2022.11.026. PubMed 36608654.
Backbone
  Vector backbone: pLX_TRC317
  Backbone manufacturer: Broad Institute Genetic Perturbation Platform
  Backbone size w/o insert (bp): 8264
  Vector type: Mammalian Expression, Lentiviral
  Selectable markers: Puromycin
Growth in bacteria
  Bacterial resistance: Ampicillin, 100 μg/mL
  Growth temperature: 37°C
  Growth strain: NEB Stable
  Copy number: High Copy
Gene/Insert
  Gene/Insert name: SP7
  Species: H. sapiens (human)
  Insert size (bp): 1397
  Entrez Gene: SP7 (a.k.a. OI11, OI12, OSX, osterix)
  Promoter: EF1a
  Cloning method: Unknown
  Sequencing primers: 5′ GGGTGGAGACTGAAGTTAGGCCAG; 3′ CACATAGCGTAAAAGGAGCAACATAG
Terms and licenses: Academic/Nonprofit Terms; Industry Terms: Not Available to Industry
Depositor comments: NM_152860,NM_001173467,ENST00000536324,ENST00000303846 . The transcription factor ORF portion of this plasmid was synthesized by Genewiz. Please test multiple small colonies in case of plasmid recombination. To make this collection available in a timely manner, a portion of this collection was not fully sequenced by Addgene. If an Addgene verified full plasmid sequence is not available, please contact us prior to placing an order to request the full sequence.
How to cite: TFORF0039 was a gift from Feng Zhang (Addgene plasmid # 142441 ; http://n2t.net/addgene:142441 ; RRID:Addgene_142441)
