[The description below was written by a language model from this plasmid's Addgene catalogue record and pLannotate feature annotations shown in this document.]
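Description:
TFORF0039 is a lentiviral mammalian expression plasmid built on the pLX_TRC317 backbone and carrying the human transcription factor SP7 (also called osterix/OSX), a transcriptional activator essential for osteoblast differentiation. It belongs to a barcoded transcription factor ORF collection in which each construct carries a unique 24-bp barcode, so that the overexpressed factor can be identified by sequencing in pooled screens. The barcode itself is not annotated in the feature table. It may lie in the short interval between the ORF and the WPRE, where only a small U6 promoter fragment is called, but the record does not state this. In bacteria the plasmid is maintained through a high-copy ColE1/pUC origin and ampicillin resistance (AmpR with its own promoter). An f1 origin and remnants of a lac/lacZα cloning region with T3 and T7 promoters are also present. The depositor notes that the plasmid can recombine, which is common for LTR-containing vectors.

The viral cassette has a third-generation layout. An RSV promoter drives a truncated HIV-1 5' LTR, followed by the Ψ packaging signal, a partial gag sequence and the RRE for Rev-dependent nuclear export, and the cassette ends in a self-inactivating ΔU3 3' LTR with an SV40 polyadenylation signal downstream. Two expression units sit between the LTRs. SV40 early promoter and origin sequences drive the puromycin N-acetyltransferase gene for selection of transduced cells. After a cPPT/CTS element, which aids nuclear import of the viral genome, the strong constitutive EF-1α promoter drives the SP7 coding sequence. A WPRE downstream of the ORF enhances transcript stability and expression. The construct is used to produce lentivirus for stable SP7 overexpression, for example in directed differentiation screens.
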