Features (pLannotate 1.2.2; 31 found; start..end, strand, type, name):
      5..231     +  promoter       RSV promoter: Rous sarcoma virus enhancer/promoter
    232..412     +  LTR            5' LTR (truncated): truncated 5' long terminal repeat (LTR) from HIV-1
    459..584     +  misc_feature   HIV-1 Ψ: packaging signal of human immunodeficiency virus type 1
    568..931     +  CDS            HIV-1 gag (fragment): gag protein from human immunodeficiency virus 1; gag
   1077..1310    +  misc_feature   RRE: The Rev response element (RRE) of HIV-1 allows for Rev-dependent mRNA export from the nucleus to the cytoplasm.
   1687..1713    +  CDS            Rev (fragment): human immunodeficiency virus 1 (HIV-1) Rev protein; rev; enhances nuclear export of unspliced and incompletely spliced viral mRNAs
   1720..1743    +  promoter       SV40 promoter (fragment): SV40 early promoter
   1744..1815    +  promoter       SV40 promoter (fragment): SV40 enhancer and early promoter
   1839..1974    +  rep_origin     SV40 ori: SV40 origin of replication
   2020..2616    +  CDS            PuroR (fragment): puromycin N-acetyltransferase; pac from Streptomyces; confers resistance to puromycin
   2665..2782    +  misc_feature   cPPT/CTS: central polypurine tract and central termination sequence of HIV-1
   2847..2913    +  CDS            small t antigen (fragment): SV40 (simian virus 40) small t antigen
   2920..4098    +  promoter       EF-1α promoter: strong constitutive promoter for human elongation factor EF-1α
   4115..5407    +  CDS            SP7: SP7_HUMAN - Also known as OSX. Experimental evidence at protein level: Swiss-Prot protein existence level 1. Transcriptional activator essential for osteoblast differentiation (PubMed:23457570). Binds to SP1 and EKLF consensus sequences and to other G/C-rich sequences (By similarity). From Homo sapiens (Human).
   5423..5476    +  promoter       U6 promoter (fragment): RNA polymerase III promoter for human U6 snRNA
   5518..6106    +  misc_feature   WPRE: woodchuck hepatitis virus posttranscriptional regulatory element
   6157..6176    +  misc_feature   cPPT/CTS (fragment): central polypurine tract and central termination sequence of HIV-1
   6178..6411    +  LTR            3' LTR (ΔU3): self-inactivating 3' long terminal repeat (LTR) from HIV-1
   6489..6610    +  polyA_signal   SV40 poly(A) signal: SV40 polyadenylation signal
   6650..6785    +  rep_origin     SV40 ori: SV40 origin of replication
   6806..6824    -  promoter       T7 promoter: promoter for bacteriophage T7 RNA polymerase
   6832..6987    +  CDS            lacZα (fragment): LacZα fragment of β-galactosidase; lacZ fragment
   6992..7420    +  rep_origin     f1 ori (sequence partly withheld): f1 bacteriophage origin of replication; arrow indicates direction of (+) strand synthesis
   7473..7577    +  promoter       AmpR promoter: bla
   7578..8438    +  CDS            AmpR: β-lactamase; bla; confers resistance to ampicillin, carbenicillin, and related antibiotics
   8609..9197    +  rep_origin     ori: high-copy-number ColE1/pMB1/pBR322/pUC origin of replication
   9380..9472    +  CDS            lacI (fragment): lac repressor; lacI; The lac repressor binds to the lac operator to inhibit transcription in E. coli. This inhibition can be relieved by adding lactose or isopropyl-β-D-thiogalactopyranoside (IPTG).
   9485..9506    +  protein_bind   CAP binding site: CAP binding activates transcription in the presence of cAMP. E. coli catabolite activator protein
   9521..9551    +  promoter       lac promoter: promoter for the E. coli lac operon
   9559..9575    +  protein_bind   lac operator: The lac repressor binds to the lac operator to inhibit transcription in E. coli. This inhibition can be relieved by adding lactose or isopropyl-β-D-thiogalactopyranoside (IPTG). lac repressor encoded by lacI
   9620..9638    +  promoter       T3 promoter: promoter for bacteriophage T3 RNA polymerase
>Addgene plasmid #142441 | TFORF0039 | addgene full sequence | sequence record 391605 | Addgene NGS Result
TTAATGTAGTCTTATGCAATACTCTTGTAGTCTTGCAACATGGTAACGATGAGTTAGCAACATGCCTTAC
AAGGAGAGAAAAAGCACCGTGCATGCCGATTGGTGGAAGTAAGGTGGTACGATCGTGCCTTATTAGGAAG
GCAACAGACGGGTCTGACATGGATTGGACGAACCACTGAATTGCCGCATTGCAGAGATATTGTATTTAAG
TGCCTAGCTCGATACATAAACGGGTCTCTCTGGTTAGACCAGATCTGAGCCTGGGAGCTCTCTGGCTAAC
TAGGGAACCCACTGCTTAAGCCTCAATAAAGCTTGCCTTGAGTGCTTCAAGTAGTGTGTGCCCGTCTGTT
GTGTGACTCTGGTAACTAGAGATCCCTCAGACCCTTTTAGTCAGTGTGGAAAATCTCTAGCAGTGGCGCC
CGAACAGGGACTTGAAAGCGAAAGGGAAACCAGAGGAGCTCTCTCGACGCAGGACTCGGCTTGCTGAAGC
GCGCACGGCAAGAGGCGAGGGGCGGCGACTGGTGAGTACGCCAAAAATTTTGACTAGCGGAGGCTAGAAG
GAGAGAGATGGGTGCGAGAGCGTCAGTATTAAGCGGGGGAGAATTAGATCGCGATGGGAAAAAATTCGGT
TAAGGCCAGGGGGAAAGAAAAAATATAAATTAAAACATATAGTATGGGCAAGCAGGGAGCTAGAACGATT
CGCAGTTAATCCTGGCCTGTTAGAAACATCAGAAGGCTGTAGACAAATACTGGGACAGCTACAACCATCC
CTTCAGACAGGATCAGAAGAACTTAGATCATTATATAATACAGTAGCAACCCTCTATTGTGTGCATCAAA
GGATAGAGATAAAAGACACCAAGGAAGCTTTAGACAAGATAGAGGAAGAGCAAAACAAAAGTAAGACCAC
CGCACAGCAAGCGGCCGCTGATCTTCAGACCTGGAGGAGGAGATATGAGGGACAATTGGAGAAGTGAATT
ATATAAATATAAAGTAGTAAAAATTGAACCATTAGGAGTAGCACCCACCAAGGCAAAGAGAAGAGTGGTG
CAGAGAGAAAAAAGAGCAGTGGGAATAGGAGCTTTGTTCCTTGGGTTCTTGGGAGCAGCAGGAAGCACTA
TGGGCGCAGCGTCAATGACGCTGACGGTACAGGCCAGACAATTATTGTCTGGTATAGTGCAGCAGCAGAA
CAATTTGCTGAGGGCTATTGAGGCGCAACAGCATCTGTTGCAACTCACAGTCTGGGGCATCAAGCAGCTC
CAGGCAAGAATCCTGGCTGTGGAAAGATACCTAAAGGATCAACAGCTCCTGGGGATTTGGGGTTGCTCTG
GAAAACTCATTTGCACCACTGCTGTGCCTTGGAATGCTAGTTGGAGTAATAAATCTCTGGAACAGATTTG
GAATCACACGACCTGGATGGAGTGGGACAGAGAAATTAACAATTACACAAGCTTAATACACTCCTTAATT
GAAGAATCGCAAAACCAGCAAGAAAAGAATGAACAAGAATTATTGGAATTAGATAAATGGGCAAGTTTGT
GGAATTGGTTTAACATAACAAATTGGCTGTGGTATATAAAATTATTCATAATGATAGTAGGAGGCTTGGT
AGGTTTAAGAATAGTTTTTGCTGTACTTTCTATAGTGAATAGAGTTAGGCAGGGATATTCACCATTATCG
TTTCAGACCCACCTCCCAACCCCGAGGGGACCCATGCATTGCATCTCAATTAGTCAGCAACCAGGTGTGG
AAAGTCCCCAGGCTCCCCAGCAGGCAGAAGTATGCAAAGCATGCGTCTCAATTAGTCAGCAACCATAGTC
CCGCCCCTAACTCCGCCCATCCCGCCCCTAACTCCGCCCAGTTCCGCCCATTCTCCGCCCCATGGCTGAC
TAATTTTTTTTATTTATGCAGAGGCCGAGGCCGCCTCGGCCTCTGAGCTATTCCAGAAGTAGTGAGGAGG
CTTTTTTGGAGGCCTAGGCTTTTGCAAAAAGCTTTCTAGAGGTACCACCGGAGCTTACCATGACCGAGTA
CAAGCCCACGGTGCGCCTCGCCACCCGCGACGACGTCCCCAGGGCCGTACGCACCCTCGCCGCCGCGTTC
GCCGACTACCCCGCCACGCGCCACACCGTCGATCCGGACCGCCACATCGAGCGGGTCACCGAGCTGCAAG
AACTCTTCCTCACGCGCGTCGGGCTCGACATCGGCAAGGTGTGGGTCGCGGACGACGGCGCCGCCGTGGC
GGTCTGGACCACGCCGGAGAGCGTCGAAGCGGGGGCGGTGTTCGCCGAGATCGGCCCGCGCATGGCCGAG
TTGAGCGGTTCCCGGCTGGCCGCGCAGCAACAGATGGAAGGCCTCCTGGCGCCGCACCGGCCCAAGGAGC
CCGCGTGGTTCCTGGCCACCGTCGGCGTCTCGCCCGACCACCAGGGCAAGGGTCTGGGCAGCGCCGTCGT
GCTCCCCGGAGTGGAGGCGGCCGAGCGCGCCGGGGTGCCCGCCTTCCTGGAGACCTCCGCGCCCCGCAAC
CTCCCCTTCTACGAGCGGCTCGGCTTCACCGTCACCGCCGACGTCGAGGTGCCCGAAGGACCGCGCACCT
GGTGCATGACCCGCAAGCCCGGTGCCAGTTAACGAATTCTAGATCTTGAGACAAATGGCAGTATTCATCC
ACAATTTTAAAAGAAAAGGGGGGATTGGGGGGTACAGTGCAGGGGAAAGAATAGTAGACATAATAGCAAC
AGACATACAAACTAAAGAATTACAAAAACAAATTACAAAAATTCAAAATTTTCGGGTTTATTACAGGGAC
AGCAGAGATCCACTTTGGCGCCGGCTCGAGGCCTGCAGGTGCAAAGATGGATAAAGTTTTAAACAGAGAG
GAATCTTTGCAGCTAATGGACCTTCTAGGTCTTGAAAGGAGTGGGAATTGGCTCCGGTGCCCGTCAGTGG
GCAGAGCGCACATCGCCCACAGTCCCCGAGAAGTTGGGGGGAGGGGTCGGCAATTGAACCGGTGCCTAGA
GAAGGTGGCGCGGGGTAAACTGGGAAAGTGATGTCGTGTACTGGCTCCGCCTTTTTCCCGAGGGTGGGGG
AGAACCGTATATAAGTGCAGTAGTCGCCGTGAACGTTCTTTTTCGCAACGGGTTTGCCGCCAGAACACAG
GTAAGTGCCGTGTGTGGTTCCCGCGGGCCTGGCCTCTTTACGGGTTATGGCCCTTGCGTGCCTTGAATTA
CTTCCACCTGGCTGCAGTACGTGATTCTTGATCCCGAGCTTCGGGTTGGAAGTGGGTGGGAGAGTTCGAG
GCCTTGCGCTTAAGGAGCCCCTTCGCCTCGTGCTTGAGTTGAGGCCTGGCCTGGGCGCTGGGGCCGCCGC
GTGCGAATCTGGTGGCACCTTCGCGCCTGTCTCGCTGCTTTCGATAAGTCTCTAGCCATTTAAAATTTTT
GATGACCTGCTGCGACGCTTTTTTTCTGGCAAGATAGTCTTGTAAATGCGGGCCAAGATCTGCACACTGG
TATTTCGGTTTTTGGGGCCGCGGGCGGCGACGGGGCCCGTGCGTCCCAGCGCACATGTTCGGCGAGGCGG
GGCCTGCGAGCGCGGCCACCGAGAATCGGACGGGGGTAGTCTCAAGCTGGCCGGCCTGCTCTGGTGCCTG
GCCTCGCGCCGCCGTGTATCGCCCCGCCCTGGGCGGCAAGGCTGGCCCGGTCGGCACCAGTTGCGTGAGC
GGAAAGATGGCCGCTTCCCGGCCCTGCTGCAGGGAGCTCAAAATGGAGGACGCGGCGCTCGGGAGAGCGG
GCGGGTGAGTCACCCACACAAAGGAAAAGGGCCTTTCCGTCCTCAGCCGTCGCTTCATGTGACTCCACGG
AGTACCGGGCGCCGTCCAGGCACCTCGATTAGTTCTCGAGCTTTTGGAGTACGTCGTCTTTAGGTTGGGG
GGAGGGGTTTTATGCGATGGAGTTTCCCCACACTGAGTGGGTGGAGACTGAAGTTAGGCCAGCTTGGCAC
TTGATGTAATTCTCCTTGGAATTTGCCCTTTTTGAGTTTGGATCTTGGTTCATTCTCAAGCCTCAGACAG
TGGTTCAAAGTTTTTTTCTTCCATTTCAGGTGTCGTGAGGCTAGCACCGCCACCATGGCGTCCTCCCTGC
TTGAGGAGGAAGTTCACTATGGCTCCAGTCCCCTGGCCATGCTGACGGCAGCGTGCAGCAAATTTGGTGG
CTCTAGCCCTCTGCGGGACTCAACAACTCTGGGCAAAGCAGGCACAAAGAAGCCGTACTCTGTGGGCAGT
GACCTTTCAGCCTCCAAAACCATGGGGGATGCTTATCCAGCCCCCTTTACAAGCACTAATGGGCTCCTTT
CACCTGCAGGCAGTCCTCCAGCACCCACCTCAGGCTATGCTAATGATTACCCTCCCTTTTCCCACTCATT
CCCTGGGCCCACAGGCACCCAGGACCCTGGGCTACTAGTGCCCAAGGGGCACAGCTCTTCTGACTGTCTG
CCCAGTGTCTACACCTCTCTGGACATGACACACCCCTATGGCTCCTGGTACAAGGCAGGCATCCATGCAG
GCATTTCACCAGGCCCAGGCAACACTCCTACTCCATGGTGGGATATGCACCCTGGAGGCAACTGGCTAGG
TGGTGGGCAGGGCCAGGGTGATGGGCTGCAAGGGACACTGCCCACAGGTCCAGCTCAGCCTCCACTGAAC
CCCCAGCTGCCCACCTACCCATCTGACTTTGCTCCCCTTAATCCAGCCCCCTACCCAGCTCCCCACCTCT
TGCAACCAGGGCCCCAGCATGTCTTGCCCCAAGATGTCTATAAACCCAAGGCAGTGGGAAATAGTGGGCA
GCTAGAAGGGAGTGGTGGAGCCAAACCCCCACGGGGTGCAAGCACTGGGGGTAGTGGTGGATATGGGGGC
AGTGGGGCAGGGCGCTCCTCCTGCGACTGCCCTAATTGCCAGGAGCTAGAGCGGCTGGGAGCAGCAGCGG
CTGGGCTGCGGAAGAAGCCCATCCACAGCTGCCACATCCCTGGCTGCGGCAAGGTGTATGGCAAGGCTTC
GCACCTGAAGGCCCACTTGCGCTGGCACACAGGCGAGAGGCCCTTCGTCTGCAACTGGCTCTTCTGCGGC
AAGAGGTTCACTCGTTCGGATGAGCTGGAGCGTCATGTGCGCACTCACACCCGGGAGAAGAAGTTCACCT
GCCTGCTCTGCTCCAAGCGCTTTACCCGAAGCGACCACCTGAGCAAACACCAGCGCACCCATGGAGAACC
AGGCCCGGGTCCCCCTCCCAGTGGCCCCAAGGAGCTGGGGGAGGGCCGCAGCACGGGGGAAGAGGAGGCC
AGTCAGACGCCCCGACCTTCTGCCTCGCCAGCAACCCCAGAGAAAGCCCCTGGAGGCAGCCCTGAGCAGA
GCAACTTGCTGGAGATCTAGTAATGAACTAGTCCGTAACTTGAAAGTATTTCGATTTCTTGGCTTTATAT
ATCTTGTGGAAAGGACGATACGGCAGAGGAGTACTCGGTCCGACGCGTTAAGTCGACAATCAACCTCTGG
ATTACAAAATTTGTGAAAGATTGACTGGTATTCTTAACTATGTTGCTCCTTTTACGCTATGTGGATACGC
TGCTTTAATGCCTTTGTATCATGCTATTGCTTCCCGTATGGCTTTCATTTTCTCCTCCTTGTATAAATCC
TGGTTGCTGTCTCTTTATGAGGAGTTGTGGCCCGTTGTCAGGCAACGTGGCGTGGTGTGCACTGTGTTTG
CTGACGCAACCCCCACTGGTTGGGGCATTGCCACCACCTGTCAGCTCCTTTCCGGGACTTTCGCTTTCCC
CCTCCCTATTGCCACGGCGGAACTCATCGCCGCCTGCCTTGCCCGCTGCTGGACAGGGGCTCGGCTGTTG
GGCACTGACAATTCCGTGGTGTTGTCGGGGAAATCATCGTCCTTTCCTTGGCTGCTCGCCTGTGTTGCCA
CCTGGATTCTGCGCGGGACGTCCTTCTGCTACGTCCCTTCGGCCCTCAATCCAGCGGACCTTCCTTCCCG
CGGCCTGCTGCCGGCTCTGCGGCCTCTTCCGCGTCTTCGCCTTCGCCCTCAGACGAGTCGGATCTCCCTT
TGGGCCGCCTCCCCGCGTCGACTTTAAGACCAATGACTTACAAGGCAGCTGTAGATCTTAGCCACTTTTT
AAAAGAAAAGGGGGGACTGGAAGGGCTAATTCACTCCCAACGAAGACAAGATCTGCTTTTTGCTTGTACT
GGGTCTCTCTGGTTAGACCAGATCTGAGCCTGGGAGCTCTCTGGCTAACTAGGGAACCCACTGCTTAAGC
CTCAATAAAGCTTGCCTTGAGTGCTTCAAGTAGTGTGTGCCCGTCTGTTGTGTGACTCTGGTAACTAGAG
ATCCCTCAGACCCTTTTAGTCAGTGTGGAAAATCTCTAGCAGTACGTATAGTAGTTCATGTCATCTTATT
ATTCAGTATTTATAACTTGCAAAGAAATGAATATCAGAGAGTGAGAGGAACTTGTTTATTGCAGCTTATA
ATGGTTACAAATAAAGCAATAGCATCACAAATTTCACAAATAAAGCATTTTTTTCACTGCATTCTAGTTG
TGGTTTGTCCAAACTCATCAATGTATCTTATCATGTCTGGCTCTAGCTATCCCGCCCCTAACTCCGCCCA
TCCCGCCCCTAACTCCGCCCAGTTCCGCCCATTCTCCGCCCCATGGCTGACTAATTTTTTTTATTTATGC
AGAGGCCGAGGCCGCCTCGGCCTCTGAGCTATTCCAGAAGTAGTGAGGAGGCTTTTTTGGAGGCCTAGGG
ACGTACCCAATTCGCCCTATAGTGAGTCGTATTACGCGCGCTCACTGGCCGTCGTTTTACAACGTCGTGA
CTGGGAAAACCCTGGCGTTACCCAACTTAATCGCCTTGCAGCACATCCCCCTTTCGCCAGCTGGCGTAAT
AGCGAAGAGGCCCGCACCGATCGCCCTTCCCAACAGTTGCGCAGCCTGAATGGCGAATGGG
[124 nt withheld, positions 6992-7115]
C
[91 nt withheld, positions 7117-7207]
A
[49 nt withheld, positions 7209-7257]
CCTTTGACGTTGGAGTCCACGTTCTTT
[37 nt withheld, positions 7285-7321]
ACCCTATCTCGGTCTATTCTTTTGATTTATAAGGGATTTTGCCGATTTCGGCCTATTGGTTAAAAAATGA
GCTGATTTAACAAAAATTTAACGCGAATTTTAACAAAATATTAACGCTTACAATTTAGGTGGCACTTTTC
GGGGAAATGTGCGCGGAACCCCTATTTGTTTATTTTTCTAAATACATTCAAATATGTATCCGCTCATGAG
ACAATAACCCTGATAAATGCTTCAATAATATTGAAAAAGGAAGAGTATGAGTATTCAACATTTCCGTGTC
GCCCTTATTCCCTTTTTTGCGGCATTTTGCCTTCCTGTTTTTGCTCACCCAGAAACGCTGGTGAAAGTAA
AAGATGCTGAAGATCAGTTGGGTGCACGAGTGGGTTACATCGAACTGGATCTCAACAGCGGTAAGATCCT
TGAGAGTTTTCGCCCCGAAGAACGTTTTCCAATGATGAGCACTTTTAAAGTTCTGCTATGTGGCGCGGTA
TTATCCCGTATTGACGCCGGGCAAGAGCAACTCGGTCGCCGCATACACTATTCTCAGAATGACTTGGTTG
AGTACTCACCAGTCACAGAAAAGCATCTTACGGATGGCATGACAGTAAGAGAATTATGCAGTGCTGCCAT
AACCATGAGTGATAACACTGCGGCCAACTTACTTCTGACAACGATCGGAGGACCGAAGGAGCTAACCGCT
TTTTTGCACAACATGGGGGATCATGTAACTCGCCTTGATCGTTGGGAACCGGAGCTGAATGAAGCCATAC
CAAACGACGAGCGTGACACCACGATGCCTGTAGCAATGGCAACAACGTTGCGCAAACTATTAACTGGCGA
ACTACTTACTCTAGCTTCCCGGCAACAATTAATAGACTGGATGGAGGCGGATAAAGTTGCAGGACCACTT
CTGCGCTCGGCCCTTCCGGCTGGCTGGTTTATTGCTGATAAATCTGGAGCCGGTGAGCGTGGGTCTCGCG
GTATCATTGCAGCACTGGGGCCAGATGGTAAGCCCTCCCGTATCGTAGTTATCTACACGACGGGGAGTCA
GGCAACTATGGATGAACGAAATAGACAGATCGCTGAGATAGGTGCCTCACTGATTAAGCATTGGTAACTG
TCAGACCAAGTTTACTCATATATACTTTAGATTGATTTAAAACTTCATTTTTAATTTAAAAGGATCTAGG
TGAAGATCCTTTTTGATAATCTCATGACCAAAATCCCTTAACGTGAGTTTTCGTTCCACTGAGCGTCAGA
CCCCGTAGAAAAGATCAAAGGATCTTCTTGAGATCCTTTTTTTCTGCGCGTAATCTGCTGCTTGCAAACA
AAAAAACCACCGCTACCAGCGGTGGTTTGTTTGCCGGATCAAGAGCTACCAACTCTTTTTCCGAAGGTAA
CTGGCTTCAGCAGAGCGCAGATACCAAATACTGTTCTTCTAGTGTAGCCGTAGTTAGGCCACCACTTCAA
GAACTCTGTAGCACCGCCTACATACCTCGCTCTGCTAATCCTGTTACCAGTGGCTGCTGCCAGTGGCGAT
AAGTCGTGTCTTACCGGGTTGGACTCAAGACGATAGTTACCGGATAAGGCGCAGCGGTCGGGCTGAACGG
GGGGTTCGTGCACACAGCCCAGCTTGGAGCGAACGACCTACACCGAACTGAGATACCTACAGCGTGAGCT
ATGAGAAAGCGCCACGCTTCCCGAAGGGAGAAAGGCGGACAGGTATCCGGTAAGCGGCAGGGTCGGAACA
GGAGAGCGCACGAGGGAGCTTCCAGGGGGAAACGCCTGGTATCTTTATAGTCCTGTCGGGTTTCGCCACC
TCTGACTTGAGCGTCGATTTTTGTGATGCTCGTCAGGGGGGCGGAGCCTATGGAAAAACGCCAGCAACGC
GGCCTTTTTACGGTTCCTGGCCTTTTGCTGGCCTTTTGCTCACATGTTCTTTCCTGCGTTATCCCCTGAT
TCTGTGGATAACCGTATTACCGCCTTTGAGTGAGCTGATACCGCTCGCCGCAGCCGAACGACCGAGCGCA
GCGAGTCAGTGAGCGAGGAAGCGGAAGAGCGCCCAATACGCAAACCGCCTCTCCCCGCGCGTTGGCCGAT
TCATTAATGCAGCTGGCACGACAGGTTTCCCGACTGGAAAGCGGGCAGTGAGCGCAACGCAATTAATGTG
AGTTAGCTCACTCATTAGGCACCCCAGGCTTTACACTTTATGCTTCCGGCTCGTATGTTGTGTGGAATTG
TGAGCGGATAACAATTTCACACAGGAAACAGCTATGACCATGATTACGCCAAGCGCGCAATTAACCCTCA
CTAAAGGGAACAAAAGCTGGAGCTGCAAGC
