>Addgene plasmid #142441 | TFORF0039 | depositor partial sequence | sequence record 279461 | Insert
ACCGCCACCATGGCGTCCTCCCTGCTTGAGGAGGAAGTTCACTATGGCTCCAGTCCCCTGGCCATGCTGA
CGGCAGCGTGCAGCAAATTTGGTGGCTCTAGCCCTCTGCGGGACTCAACAACTCTGGGCAAAGCAGGCAC
AAAGAAGCCGTACTCTGTGGGCAGTGACCTTTCAGCCTCCAAAACCATGGGGGATGCTTATCCAGCCCCC
TTTACAAGCACTAATGGGCTCCTTTCACCTGCAGGCAGTCCTCCAGCACCCACCTCAGGCTATGCTAATG
ATTACCCTCCCTTTTCCCACTCATTCCCTGGGCCCACAGGCACCCAGGACCCTGGGCTACTAGTGCCCAA
GGGGCACAGCTCTTCTGACTGTCTGCCCAGTGTCTACACCTCTCTGGACATGACACACCCCTATGGCTCC
TGGTACAAGGCAGGCATCCATGCAGGCATTTCACCAGGCCCAGGCAACACTCCTACTCCATGGTGGGATA
TGCACCCTGGAGGCAACTGGCTAGGTGGTGGGCAGGGCCAGGGTGATGGGCTGCAAGGGACACTGCCCAC
AGGTCCAGCTCAGCCTCCACTGAACCCCCAGCTGCCCACCTACCCATCTGACTTTGCTCCCCTTAATCCA
GCCCCCTACCCAGCTCCCCACCTCTTGCAACCAGGGCCCCAGCATGTCTTGCCCCAAGATGTCTATAAAC
CCAAGGCAGTGGGAAATAGTGGGCAGCTAGAAGGGAGTGGTGGAGCCAAACCCCCACGGGGTGCAAGCAC
TGGGGGTAGTGGTGGATATGGGGGCAGTGGGGCAGGGCGCTCCTCCTGCGACTGCCCTAATTGCCAGGAG
CTAGAGCGGCTGGGAGCAGCAGCGGCTGGGCTGCGGAAGAAGCCCATCCACAGCTGCCACATCCCTGGCT
GCGGCAAGGTGTATGGCAAGGCTTCGCACCTGAAGGCCCACTTGCGCTGGCACACAGGCGAGAGGCCCTT
CGTCTGCAACTGGCTCTTCTGCGGCAAGAGGTTCACTCGTTCGGATGAGCTGGAGCGTCATGTGCGCACT
CACACCCGGGAGAAGAAGTTCACCTGCCTGCTCTGCTCCAAGCGCTTTACCCGAAGCGACCACCTGAGCA
AACACCAGCGCACCCATGGAGAACCAGGCCCGGGTCCCCCTCCCAGTGGCCCCAAGGAGCTGGGGGAGGG
CCGCAGCACGGGGGAAGAGGAGGCCAGTCAGACGCCCCGACCTTCTGCCTCGCCAGCAACCCCAGAGAAA
GCCCCTGGAGGCAGCCCTGAGCAGAGCAACTTGCTGGAGATCTAGTAATGAACTAGTCCGTAACTTGAAA
GTATTTCGATTTCTTGGCTTTATATATCTTGTGGAAAGGACGATACGGCAGAGGAGTACTCGGTCCG
