>Addgene plasmid #142441 | TFORF0039 | depositor partial sequence | sequence record 279462 | Barcode
TACGGCAGAGGAGTACTCGGTCCG
